Addgene plasmid #233866: pAL007
Purpose: MoClo-YTK URA multigene plasmid with MCS; NS3 systems; pTDH3-LexA-NLS-NS3-V1-VP48-2xOaf1-tADH1; lexAO6-pLEU2m-MCS-tENO2
Depositing lab: Jeff Hasty. Depositing organization: University of California, San Diego (UCSD). Publication: A Standardized Set of MoClo-Compatible Inducible Promoter Systems for Tunable Gene Expression in Yeast. O'Laughlin R, Tran Q, Lezia A, Ngamkanjanarat W, Emmanuele P, Hao N, Hasty J. ACS Synth Biol. 2024 Jan 19;13(1):85-102. doi: 10.1021/acssynbio.3c00184. Epub 2023 Dec 11. PubMed 38079574.
Backbone
  Vector backbone: pYTK096
  Vector type: Yeast Expression
Growth in bacteria
  Bacterial resistance: Kanamycin, 50 μg/mL
  Growth temperature: 37°C
  Growth strain: DH5alpha
  Copy number: High Copy
Gene/Insert
  Gene/Insert name: pTDH3-LexA-NLS-NS3-V1-VP48-2xOaf1-tADH1; lexAO6-pLEU2m-MCS-tENO2
  Species: S. cerevisiae (budding yeast)
  Cloning method: Golden Gate
Terms and licenses: Academic/Nonprofit Terms; Industry Terms: Not Available to Industry
How to cite: pAL007 was a gift from Jeff Hasty (Addgene plasmid # 233866 ; http://n2t.net/addgene:233866 ; RRID:Addgene_233866)
