[The description below was written by a language model from this plasmid's Addgene catalogue record and pLannotate feature annotations shown in this document.]
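Description:
pAL007 is a yeast expression plasmid from a MoClo Yeast Toolkit (YTK)-compatible set of inducible promoter systems. It was assembled by Golden Gate cloning in the pYTK096 multigene backbone. In E. coli it is maintained at high copy from a ColE1/pUC-type origin under kanamycin selection (KanR). In S. cerevisiae it is selected with URA3, which complements uracil auxotrophy and can be counterselected with 5-FOA. No yeast replication origin is annotated. The TIM9 and GEA2 fragments flanking the bacterial module are most likely genomic sequence neighbouring the URA3 locus, which would fit homology arms for chromosomal integration, although the record does not state the mode of maintenance.

The payload consists of two transcription units forming an "NS3" regulatory system. In the first unit, the strong constitutive TDH3 (GAP) promoter drives a synthetic transcription factor that ends at the ADH1 terminator. This factor comprises the bacterial LexA DNA-binding protein, a nuclear localisation signal, a hepatitis C virus polyprotein segment corresponding to NS3, and activation modules listed as VP48 and 2xOaf1. The short VP16 activation-domain match in the feature table corresponds to the VP48 module. The brief HA-tag fragment is a partial annotation hit and may not be a functional tag. In the second unit, six LexA operators (lexAO6) sit upstream of a minimal LEU2 promoter, followed by a multiple cloning site and the ENO2 terminator, so a gene of interest placed there comes under control of the LexA fusion.

NS3-based switches generally rely on NS3 protease inhibitor drugs to modulate the activity of the fusion protein. However, the record does not define the "V1" architecture, the inducer, or the direction of the response. The plasmid serves as a ready-made vector for tunable expression of a user-supplied gene in budding yeast.
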