Features (pLannotate 1.2.2; 14 found; start..end, strand, type, name):
     41..217     +  promoter       URA3 promoter (fragment): S. cerevisiae URA3
    218..1021    +  CDS            URA3: orotidine-5'-phosphate decarboxylase, required for uracil biosynthesis; S. cerevisiae URA3; yeast auxotrophic marker, counterselectable with 5-fluoroorotic acid (5-FOA)
   1289..1549    +  CDS            TIM9: TIM9_YEAST - Experimental evidence at protein level: Swiss-Prot protein existence level 1. Mitochondrial intermembrane chaperone that participates in the import and insertion of multi-pass transmembrane proteins into the mitochondrial inner membrane. Also required for the transfer of beta- barrel precursors from the TOM complex to the sorting and assembly machinery (SAM complex) of the outer membrane. Acts as a chaperone-like protein that protects the hydrophobic precursors from aggregation and guide them through the mitochondrial intermembrane space. Compared to TIM10, it may have a strong st
   1663..2478    -  CDS            KanR: aminoglycoside phosphotransferase; aph(3')-Ia; confers resistance to kanamycin in bacteria or G418 (Geneticin®) in eukaryotes
   2703..3291    +  rep_origin     ori: high-copy-number ColE1/pMB1/pBR322/pUC origin of replication
   3398..3754    +  CDS            GEA2 (fragment): GEA2_YEAST - Experimental evidence at protein level: Swiss-Prot protein existence level 1. Activates the ARF proteins by exchanging bound GDP for free GTP. Plays a role in maintaining mitochondrial morphology (PubMed:25190516). From Saccharomyces cerevisiae (strain ATCC 204508 / S288c) (Baker's yeast).
   3984..4650    +  promoter       GAP promoter: S. cerevisiae TDH3; promoter for glyceraldehyde-3-phosphate dehydrogenase
   4657..5262    +  CDS            lexA: LEXA_ECOLI - Also known as exrA, spr, tsl, umuA. Experimental evidence at protein level: Swiss-Prot protein existence level 1. Represses a number of genes involved in the response to DNA damage (SOS response), including recA and lexA. Binds to the 16 bp palindromic sequence 5'-CTGTATATATATACAG-3'. In the presence of single- stranded DNA, RecA interacts with LexA causing an autocatalytic cleavage which disrupts the DNA-binding part of LexA, leading to derepression of the SOS regulon and eventually DNA repair. Implicated in hydroxy radical-mediated cell death induced by hydroxyurea treatment (Pu
   5500..6078    +  CDS            POLG_HCV77 (fragment): Experimental evidence at protein level: Swiss-Prot protein existence level 1. [RNA-directed RNA polymerase]: RNA-dependent RNA polymerase that performs primer-template recognition and RNA synthesis during viral replication. From Hepatitis C virus genotype 1a (isolate H77) (HCV).
   6163..6182    +  CDS            HA (fragment): HA (human influenza hemagglutinin) epitope tag
   6205..6224    +  CDS            VP16 AD (fragment): transcriptional activation domain of herpes simplex virus protein VP16 (Triezenberg et al., 1988; Cousens et al., 1989); UL48
   6497..6684    +  terminator     ADH1 terminator: S. cerevisiae ADH1; transcription terminator for the S. cerevisiae alcohol dehydrogenase 1 (ADH1) gene
   6976..7104    +  promoter       LEU2 promoter (fragment): S. cerevisiae LEU2
   7137..7155    +  misc_feature   MCS (fragment): pUC18/19 multiple cloning site
>Addgene plasmid #233866 | pAL007 | addgene full sequence | sequence record 468716 | Addgene NGS Result
GTTACAGAGATGTTACGAACCACTAGTGCACTGCAGTACACGGTTTCCTTGAAATTTTTTTGATTCGGTA
ATCTCCGAACAGAAGGAAGAACGAAGGAAGGAGCACAGACTTAGATTGGTATATATACGCATATGTAGTG
TTGAAGAAACATGAAATTGCCCAGTATTCTTAACCCAACTGCACAGAACAAAAACGTGCAGGAAACGAAG
ATAAATCATGTCGAAAGCTACATATAAGGAACGTGCTGCTACTCATCCTAGTCCTGTTGCTGCCAAGCTA
TTTAATATCATGCACGAAAAGCAAACAAACTTGTGTGCTTCATTGGATGTTCGTACCACCAAGGAATTAC
TGGAGTTAGTTGAAGCATTAGGTCCCAAAATTTGTTTACTAAAAACACATGTGGATATCTTGACTGATTT
TTCCATGGAGGGCACAGTTAAGCCGCTAAAGGCATTATCCGCCAAGTACAATTTTTTACTCTTCGAGGAC
AGAAAATTTGCTGACATTGGTAATACAGTCAAATTGCAGTACTCTGCGGGTGTATACAGAATAGCAGAAT
GGGCAGACATTACGAATGCACACGGTGTGGTGGGCCCAGGTATTGTTAGCGGTTTGAAGCAGGCGGCAGA
AGAAGTAACAAAGGAACCTAGAGGCCTTTTGATGTTAGCAGAATTGTCATGCAAGGGCTCCCTATCTACT
GGAGAATATACTAAGGGTACTGTTGACATTGCGAAGAGCGACAAAGATTTTGTTATCGGCTTTATTGCTC
AAAGAGACATGGGTGGAAGAGATGAAGGTTACGATTGGTTGATTATGACACCCGGTGTGGGTTTAGATGA
CAAGGGAGATGCATTGGGTCAACAGTATAGAACCGTGGATGATGTGGTTTCTACAGGATCTGACATTATT
ATTGTTGGAAGAGGACTATTTGCAAAGGGAAGGGATGCTAAGGTAGAGGGTGAACGTTACAGAAAAGCAG
GCTGGGAAGCATATTTGAGAAGATGCGGCCAGCAAAACTAAAAAACTGTATTATAAGTAAATGCATGTAT
ACTAAACTCACAAATTAGAGCTTCAATTTAATTATATCAGTTATTACCCGAGTAGAGCACTTGAATCCAC
TGCCCCGGGAATCTCGGTCGTAATGATTTCTATAATGACGAAAAAAAAAAAATTGGAAAGAAAAAGCTTC
ATGGCCTTTATAAAAAGGAACTATCCAATACCTCGCCAGAACCAAGTAACAGTATTTTACGGGGCACAAA
TCAAGAACAATAAGACAGGACTGTAAAGATGGACGCATTGAACTCCAAAGAACAACAAGAGTTCCAAAAA
GTAGTGGAACAAAAGCAAATGAAGGATTTCATGCGTTTGTACTCTAATCTGGTAGAAAGATGTTTCACAG
ACTGTGTCAATGACTTCACAACATCAAAGCTAACCAATAAGGAACAAACATGCATCATGAAGTGCTCAGA
AAAGTTCTTGAAGCATAGCGAACGTGTAGGGCAGCGTTTCCAAGAACAAAACGCTGCCTTGGGACAAGGC
TTGGGCCGATAAGGTGTACTGGCGTATATATATCTAATTATGTATCTCTGGTGTAGCCCATTTTTAGCAT
GTAAATATAAAGACCGAGCGGCCGCGTGTTACAACCAATTAACCAATTCTGATTAGAAAAACTCATCGAG
CATCAAATGAAACTGCAATTTATTCATATCAGGATTATCAATACCATATTTTTGAAAAAGCCGTTTCTGT
AATGAAGGAGAAAACTCACCGAGGCAGTTCCATAGGATGGCAAGATCCTGGTATCGGTCTGCGATTCCGA
CTCGTCCAACATCAATACAACCTATTAATTTCCCCTCGTCAAAAATAAGGTTATCAAGTGAGAAATCACC
ATGAGTGACGACTGAATCCGGTGAGAATGGCAAAAGCTTATGCATTTCTTTCCAGACTTGTTCAACAGGC
CAGCCATTACGCTCGTCATCAAAATCACTCGCATCAACCAAACCGTTATTCATTCGTGATTGCGCCTGAG
CGAGGCGAAATACGCGATCGCTGTTAAAAGGACAATTACAAACAGGAATCGAATGCAACCGGCGCAGGAA
CACTGCCAGCGCATCAACAATATTTTCACCTGAATCAGGATATTCTTCTAATACCTGGAATGCTGTTTTC
CCGGGGATCGCAGTGGTGAGTAACCATGCATCATCAGGAGTACGGATAAAATGCTTGATGGTCGGAAGAG
GCATAAATTCCGTCAGCCAGTTTAGTCTGACCATCTCATCTGTAACATCATTGGCAACGCTACCTTTGCC
ATGTTTCAGAAACAACTCTGGCGCATCGGGCTTCCCATACAATCGATAGATTGTCGCACCTGATTGCCCG
ACATTATCGCGAGCCCATTTATACCCATATAAATCAGCATCCATGTTGGAATTTAATCGCGGCCTGGAGC
AAGACGTTTCCCGTTGAATATGGCTCATAACACCCCTTGTATTACTGTTTATGTAAGCAGACAGTTTTAT
TGTTCATGATGATATATTTTTATCTTGTGCAATGTAACATCAGAGATTTTGAGACACAACGTGGCTTTGT
TGAATAAATCGAACTTTTGCTGAGTTGAAGGATCAGTCATGACCAAAATCCCTTAACGTGAGTTTTCGTT
CCACTGAGCGTCAGACCCCGTAGAAAAGATCAAAGGATCTTCTTGAGATCCTTTTTTTCTGCGCGTAATC
TGCTGCTTGCAAACAAAAAAACCACCGCTACCAGCGGTGGTTTGTTTGCCGGATCAAGAGCTACCAACTC
TTTTTCCGAAGGTAACTGGCTTCAGCAGAGCGCAGATACCAAATACTGTTCTTCTAGTGTAGCCGTAGTT
AGGCCACCACTTCAAGAACTCTGTAGCACCGCCTACATACCTCGCTCTGCTAATCCTGTTACCAGTGGCT
GCTGCCAGTGGCGATAAGTCGTGTCTTACCGGGTTGGACTCAAGACGATAGTTACCGGATAAGGCGCAGC
GGTCGGGCTGAACGGGGGGTTCGTGCACACAGCCCAGCTTGGAGCGAACGACCTACACCGAACTGAGATA
CCTACAGCGTGAGCTATGAGAAAGCGCCACGCTTCCCGAAGGGAGAAAGGCGGACAGGTATCCGGTAAGC
GGCAGGGTCGGAACAGGAGAGCGCACGAGGGAGCTTCCAGGGGGAAACGCCTGGTATCTTTATAGTCCTG
TCGGGTTTCGCCACCTCTGACTTGAGCGTCGATTTTTGTGATGCTCGTCAGGGGGGCGGAGCCTATGGAA
AAACGCCAGCAACGCGGCCTTTTTACGGTTCCTGGCCTTTTGCTGGCCTTTTGCTCACATGTTCTTTCCT
GCGTTATCCCCTGATTCTGTGGATAACCGTGCGGCCGCCAATGCTAAATTCGAGTGAAACACAGGAAGAT
CAGAAAATCCTCATTTCATCCATATTAACAATAATTTCAAATGTTTATTTGCATTATTTGAAACTAGGCA
AGACAAGCAACGAAACGTTTTTGAAAATTTTGAGTATTTTCAATAAATTTGTAGAGGACTCAGATATTGA
AAAAAAGCTACAGCAATTAATACTTGATAAGAAGAGTATTGAGAAGGGCAACGGTTCATCATCTCATGGA
TCTGCACATGAACAAACACCAGAGTCAAACGACGTTGAAATTGAGGCTACTGCGCCAATTGATGACAATA
CAGACGATGATAACAAACCGAAGTTATCTGATGTAGAAAAGGATTAAAGATGCTAAGAGATAGTGATGAT
ATTTCATAAATAATGTAATTCTATATATGTTAATTACCTTTTTTGCGAGGCATATTTATGGTGAAGGATA
AGTTTTGACCATCAAAGAAGGTTAATGTGGCTGTGGTTTCAGGGTCCATAAAGCCCACATGGATAACATT
ACCCCTGAATTCGCATCTAGACTGAACTGGCCGATAATTGCAGACGAACGCAGTTCGAGTTTATCATTAT
CAATACTGCCATTTCAAAGAATACGTAAATAATTAATAGTAGTGATTTTCCTAACTTTATTTAGTCAAAA
AATTAGCCTTTTAATTCTGCTGTAACCCGTACATGCCCAAAATAGGGGGCGGGTTACACAGAATATATAA
CATCGTAGGTGTCTGGGTGAACAGTTTATTCCTGGCATCCACTAAATATAATGGAGCCCGCTTTTTAAGC
TGGCATCCAGAAAAAAAAAGAATCCCAGCACCAAAATATTGTTTTCTTCACCAACCATCAGTTCATAGGT
CCATTCTCTTAGCGCAACTACAGAGAACAGGGGCACAAACAGGCAAAAAACGGGCACAACCTCAATGGAG
TGATGCAACCTGCCTGGAGTAAATGATGACACAAGGCAATTGACCCACGCATGTATCTATCTCATTTTCT
TACACCTTCTATTACCTTCTGCTCTCTCTGATTTGGAAAAAGCTGAAAAAAAAGGTTGAAACCAGTTCCC
TGAAATTATTCCCCTACTTGACTAATAAGTATATAAAGACGGTAGGTATTGATTGTAATTCTGTAAATCT
ATTTCTTAAACTTCTTAAATTCTACTTTTATAGTTAGTCTTTTTTTTAGTTTTAAAACACCAAGAACTTA
GTTTCGAATAAACACACATAAACAAACAAAAGATCTATGAAGGCTTTAACTGCAAGACAACAGGAAGTTT
TTGATTTGATAAGAGATCATATATCTCAAACTGGAATGCCACCAACAAGAGCTGAAATAGCTCAAAGATT
AGGATTTAGATCTCCAAACGCTGCAGAAGAACATTTGAAAGCTTTGGCAAGGAAAGGTGTCATCGAAATT
GTCTCTGGTGCTTCAAGAGGTATTAGACTATTACAAGAAGAGGAAGAAGGATTGCCATTGGTTGGTAGAG
TTGCTGCTGGTGAACCATTATTAGCACAGCAACATATTGAGGGTCATTATCAAGTAGATCCATCTTTATT
CAAACCAAATGCTGATTTTTTGTTGAGAGTAAGTGGTATGTCTATGAAAGATATTGGTATCATGGATGGT
GACTTATTGGCTGTTCATAAAACTCAAGATGTTAGAAACGGTCAAGTTGTCGTTGCCAGAATTGATGATG
AAGTCACTGTTAAAAGATTGAAGAAACAAGGTAATAAAGTGGAATTGTTACCAGAAAATTCTGAATTTAA
GCCAATTGTTGTTGATTTAAGGCAACAATCTTTTACTATTGAAGGTTTAGCTGTCGGTGTTATCAGAAAT
GGTGATTGGTTAGGTTCAGGTTCTCCTCCAAAAAAAAAGAGAAAAGTTGGATCTGGTTCTGGGGCGAGCG
CGGGCATGGCGTCAATGACTGGGGGCCAGCAAATGGGGAGTACGGAGGATGTAGTTTGTTGTCATTCAAT
ATACGGCAAGAAGAAGGGTGACATCGACACGTACAGATACATAGGCTCTAGTGGGACAGGCTGCGTAGTA
ATCGTGGGCAGAATTGTCCTAAGCGGATCCGGAACCAGTGCGCCTATCACCGCCTACGCACAACAAACCA
GGGGACTATTGGGCTGTATCATAACAAGCCTAACTGGAAGAGACAAAAATCAAGTCGAGGGCGAGGTTCA
GATCGTATCTACGGCAACTCAGACCTTTCTTGCCACGTGCATAAACGGCGTGTGCTGGGCCGTATATCAT
GGGGCTGGCACAAGAACGATAGCGAGTCCTAAGGGTCCTGTTATTCAAATGTATACCAACGTAGACCAGG
ATCTAGTCGGCTGGCCCGCGCCCCAAGGCTCTAGGAGTCTTACCCCTTGCACGTGCGGGTCCTCAGACTT
ATACCTGGTAACGAGGCACGCAGATGTTATACCTGTGCGTAGAAGGGGTGACAGTAGAGGATCTCTTTTA
TCCCCCCGTCCCATTAGCTACTTAAAGGGTAGCTCTGGGGGGCCGTTGTTATGTCCGGCAGGACATGCCG
TCGGGTTATTCAGAGCGGCTGTTTGTACGAGGGGTGTTGCAAAAGCAGTAGATTTTATACCGGTTGAGAA
CTTAGAGACAACGATGAGGTCCCCGGTTTTTACAGACAACTCATCTCCACCTGCTGTTACACTGACCCAC
CCCATCACCAAAATTGACAGGGAGGTTCTCTACCAGGAATTTGACGAAATGGAGGAGTGCTCACAACACT
ATCCATACGACGTACCAGATTATGCTGGATCCCCGGCGGATGCTCTAGACGATTTCGATCTGGATATGCT
ACCAGCCGATGCACTTGACGATTTCGACTTAGACATGCTTCCGGCCGACGCTCTAGATGACTTCGACTTA
GATATGCTCGGTTCCGGCGCGAACAATACACCATTTCCGGGATATTTTGGGGGCCTTGATTTATTCGACT
ACGACTTCCTTTTCGGCAACGACTTTGCTGGCTCAGGTGCGAATAATACTCCTTTTCCAGGTTATTTTGG
AGGTTTGGATTTATTTGATTATGACTTTTTGTTTGGCAATGACTTTGCTTAATGGCGCGAATTTCTTATG
ATTTATGATTTTTATTATTAAATAAGTTATAAAAAAAATAAGTGTATACAAATTTTAAAGTGACTCTTAG
GTTTTAAAACGAAAATTCTTATTCTTGAGTAACTCTTTCCTGTAGGTCAGGTTGCTTTCTCAGGTATAGC
ATGAGGTCGCTCTTATTGACCACACCTCTACCGGCATGCCGAGCAAATGCCTGCAAATCGCTCCCCATTT
CGCTGCCAAACCAGATGTCAACACAGCTACAACGGGTAGTCCATCGTTGTAGGATACTGTATATACACCC
AGTAGAGTAGGTGACTACTGTATGAGCATACAGTAGTGACAACCACTTACTGTATATAAATACAGTAGTG
GTCATCGATACTGTATATAAAACCAGTAGGCAATCGTTTGTACTGTATGTACATACAGTATACCTCGCAA
CTACTGTATATAAACACAGTAATTAACTTGTAATATTCTAATCAATTGACAATATTATTTAAGGACCTAT
TGTTTTTTCCAATAGGTGGTTAGCAATCGTCTTACTTTCTAACTTTTCTTACCTTTTACATTTCAGCAAT
ATATATATATATATTTCAAGGATATACCATTCTAAGATCTGTTTAAACGAGCTCGCTAGCCTCGAGTCTA
GAGTCGACCTGCAGGTAACTCGAGAGTGCTTTTAACTAAGAATTATTAGTCTTTTCTGCTTATTTTTTCA
TCATAGTTTAGAACACTTTATATTAACGAATAGTTTATGAATCTATTTAGGTTTAAAAATTGATACAGTT
TTATAAGTTACTTTTTCAAAGACTCGTGCTGTCTATTGCATAATGCACTGGAAGGGGAAAAAAAAGGTGC
ACACGCGTGGCTTTTTCTTGAATTTGCAGTTTGAAAAATGCTGAGCA
